>Addgene plasmid #226720 | pCMV6-CNDP2-E166D | addgene full sequence | sequence record 451197 | Addgene NGS Result
AACAAAATATTAACGCTTACAATTTCCATTCGCCATTCAGGCTGCGCAACTGTTGGGAAGGGCGATCGGT
GCGGGCCTCTTCGCTATTACGCCAGCTGGCGAAAGGGGGATGTGCTGCAAGGCGATTAAGTTGGGTAACG
CCAGGGTTTTCCCAGTCACGACGTTGTAAAACGACGGCCAGTGCCAAGCTGATCTATACATTGAATCAAT
ATTGGCAATTAGCCATATTAGTCATTGGTTATATAGCATAAATCAATATTGGCTATTGGCCATTGCATAC
GTTGTATCTATATCATAATATGTACATTTATATTGGCTCATGTCCAATATGACCGCCATGTTGACATTGA
TTATTGACTAGTTATTAATAGTAATCAATTACGGGGTCATTAGTTCATAGCCCATATATGGAGTTCCGCG
TTACATAACTTACGGTAAATGGCCCGCCTGGCTGACCGCCCAACGACCCCCGCCCATTGACGTCAATAAT
GACGTATGTTCCCATAGTAACGCCAATAGGGACTTTCCATTGACGTCAATGGGTGGAGTATTTACGGTAA
ACTGCCCACTTGGCAGTACATCAAGTGTATCATATGCCAAGTCCGCCCCCTATTGACGTCAATGACGGTA
AATGGCCCGCCTGGCATTATGCCCAGTACATGACCTTACGGGACTTTCCTACTTGGCAGTACATCTACGT
ATTAGTCATCGCTATTACCATGGTGATGCGGTTTTGGCAGTACACCAATGGGCGTGGATAGCGGTTTGAC
TCACGGGGATTTCCAAGTCTCCACCCCATTGACGTCAATGGGAGTTTGTTTTGGCACCAAAATCAACGGG
ACTTTCCAAAATGTCGTAATAACCCCGCCCCGTTGACGCAAATGGGCGGTAGGCGTGTACGGTGGGAGGT
CTATATAAGCAGAGCTCGTTTAGTGAACCGTCAGAATTTTGTAATACGACTCACTATAGGGCGGCCGGGA
ATTCGTCGACTGGATCCGGTACCGAGGAGATCTGCCGCCGCGATCGCCATGTCAGCCCTCAAAGCTGTCT
TCCAGTATATCGATGAAAACCAGGACCGCTACGTCAAGAAACTTGCAGAATGGGTGGCCATCCAGAGCGT
GTCCGCATGGCCGGAGAAGAGAGGAGAGATCAGAAGGATGATGGAGGTGGCAGCTGCCGATGTCCAGAGG
CTGGGGGGCTCCGTGGAACTGGTGGATATTGGGAAGCAGAAGCTCCCAGATGGCTCGGAGATACCACTTC
CTCCCATTCTGCTGGGCAAGCTAGGCAGCGACCCCCAGAAGAAAACCGTGTGCATTTACGGGCACCTGGA
CGTGCAGCCTGCGGCCCTGGAGGACGGGTGGGACAGCGAGCCCTTCACCTTGGTGGAGCGGGAAGGCAAG
CTGTATGGGAGAGGCTCCACGGACGATAAGGGGCCAGTGGCCGGGTGGATGAATGCCCTGGAAGCCTATC
AGAAGACTGGTCAGGAGATCCCAGTCAACCTGCGGTTCTGCCTGGAAGGCATGGATGAGTCTGGCTCCGA
AGGCCTGGATGAGCTCATTTTTGCCCAGAAAGACAAGTTCTTCAAAGATGTGGACTATGTGTGCATTTCA
GACAATTACTGGCTGGGGAAGAATAAGCCGTGTATCACGTACGGCCTCAGAGGCATCTGTTACTTCTTCA
TCGAGGTGGAATGCAGTGACAAAGACCTCCATTCTGGGGTATATGGAGGCTCAGTGCACGAGGCCATGAC
GGATCTCATTTCACTGATGGGCTGCCTGGTAGACAAGAAGGGGAAGATCCTCATCCCGGGCATCAACGAT
GCCGTGGCGCCTGTGACGGATGAGGAGCATGCGCTCTACGACCACATTGACTTCGATATGGAAGAGTTCG
CCAAGGACGTGGGGGCTGAGACCCTTCTGCACAGCTGCAAGAAAGACATCCTGATGCACAGATGGCGATA
CCCGTCCCTCTCCCTGCATGGGATCGAAGGGGCCTTCTCCGGTTCAGGGGCCAAGACTGTGATCCCCAGA
AAGGTGGTCGGCAAGTTCTCCATCAGGCTCGTGCCAGACATGATACCGGAAGTTGTTAGCGAGCAAGTTT
CAAGCTACTTGTCAAAAAAATTTGCTGAACTGCAGAGCCCCAACAAGTTCAAGGTGTACATGGGCCACGG
CGGGAAGCCCTGGGTGTCTGACTTCAACCATCCTCATTACCAGGCGGGGAGAAGAGCCCTGAAGACAGTG
TTTGGTGTTGAGCCTGACTTGACCAGAGAAGGTGGCAGTATTCCTGTGACCTTGACCTTTCAAGAGGCCA
CAGGCAAAAATGTCATGCTATTGCCAGTGGGGTCAGCAGATGACGGTGCCCACTCGCAGAATGAGAAGCT
CAACAGGCTCAACTACATAGAAGGAACCAAAATGCTGGCTGCATATCTGTATGAGGTGTCTCAGCTGAAG
AACACGCGTACGCGGCCGCTCGAGCAGAAACTCATCTCAGAAGAGGATCTGGCAGCAAATGATATCCTGG
ATTACAAGGATGACGACGATAAGGTTTAAACGGCCGGCCGCGGTCATAGCTGTTTCCTGAACAGATCCCG
GGTGGCATCCCTGTGACCCCTCCCCAGTGCCTCTCCTGGCCCTGGAAGTTGCCACTCCAGTGCCCACCAG
CCTTGTCCTAATAAAATTAAGTTGCATCATTTTGTCTGACTAGGTGTCCTTCTATAATATTATGGGGTGG
AGGGGGGTGGTATGGAGCAAGGGGCAAGTTGGGAAGACAACCTGTAGGGCCTGCGGGGTCTATTGGGAAC
CAAGCTGGAGTGCAGTGGCACAATCTTGGCTCACTGCAATCTCCGCCTCCTGGGTTCAAGCGATTCTCCT
GCCTCAGCCTCCCGAGTTGTTGGGATTCCAGGCATGCATGACCAGGCTCAGCTAATTTTTGTTTTTTTGG
TAGAGACGGGGTTTCACCATATTGGCCAGGCTGGTCTCCAACTCCTAATCTCAGGTGATCTACCCACCTT
GGCCTCCCAAATTGCTGGGATTACAGGCGTGAACCACTGCTCCCTTCCCTGTCCTTCTGATTTTAAAATA
ACTATACCAGCAGGAGGACGTCCAGACACAGCATAGGCTACCTGGCCATGCCCAACCGGTGGGACATTTG
AGTTGCTTGCTTGGCACTGTCCTCTCATGCGTTGGGTCCACTCAGTAGATGCCTGTTGAATTGGGTACGC
GGCCAGCGGCGAGCGGTATCAGCTCACTCAAAGGCGGTAATACGGTTATCCACAGAATCAGGGGATAACG
CAGGAAAGAACATGTGAGCAAAAGGCCAGCAAAAGGCCAGGAACCGTAAAAAGGCCGCGTTGCTGGCGTT
TTTCCATAGGCTCCGCCCCCCTGACGAGCATCACAAAAATCGACGCTCAAGTCAGAGGTGGCGAAACCCG
ACAGGACTATAAAGATACCAGGCGTTTCCCCCTGGAAGCTCCCTCGTGCGCTCTCCTGTTCCGACCCTGC
CGCTTACCGGATACCTGTCCGCCTTTCTCCCTTCGGGAAGCGTGGCGCTTTCTCATAGCTCACGCTGTAG
GTATCTCAGTTCGGTGTAGGTCGTTCGCTCCAAGCTGGGCTGTGTGCACGAACCCCCCGTTCAGCCCGAC
CGCTGCGCCTTATCCGGTAACTATCGTCTTGAGTCCAACCCGGTAAGACACGACTTATCGCCACTGGCAG
CAGCCACTGGTAACAGGATTAGCAGAGCGAGGTATGTAGGCGGTGCTACAGAGTTCTTGAAGTGGTGGCC
TAACTACGGCTACACTAGAAGAACAGTATTTGGTATCTGCGCTCTGCTGAAGCCAGTTACCTTCGGAAAA
AGAGTTGGTAGCTCTTGATCCGGCAAACAAACCACCGCTGGTAGCGGTGGTTTTTTTGTTTGCAAGCAGC
AGATTACGCGCAGAAAAAAAGGATCTCAAGAAGATCCTTTGATCTTTTCTACGGGGTCTGACGCTCAGTG
GAACGAAAACTCACGTTAAGGGATTTTGGTCATGAGATTATCAAAAAGGATCTTCACCTAGATCCTTTTA
AATTAAAAATGAAGTTTTAAATCAATCTAAAGTATATATGAGTAACCTGAGGCTATGGCAGGGCCTGCCG
CCCCGACGTTGGCTGCGAGCCCTGGGCCTTCACCCGAACTTGGGGGGTGGGGTGGGGAAAAGGAAGAAAC
GCGGGCGTATTGGCCCCAATGGGGTCTCGGTGGGGTATCGACAGAGTGCCAGCCCTGGGACCGAACCCCG
CGTTTATGAACAAACGACCCAACACCGTGCGTTTTATTCTGTCTTTTTATTGCCGTCATAGCGCGGGTTC
CTTCCGGTATTGTCTCCTTCCGTGTTTCAGTTAGCCTCCCCCTAGGGTGGGCGAAGAACTCCAGCATGAG
ATCCCCGCGCTGGAGGATCATCCAGCCGGCGTCCCGGAAAACGATTCCGAAGCCCAACCTTTCATAGAAG
GCGGCGGTGGAATCGAAATCTCGTGATGGCAGGTTGGGCGTCGCTTGGTCGGTCATTTCGAACCCCAGAG
TCCCGCTCAGAAGAACTCGTCAAGAAGGCGATAGAAGGCGATGCGCTGCGAATCGGGAGCGGCGATACCG
TAAAGCACGAGGAAGCGGTCAGCCCATTCGCCGCCAAGCTCTTCAGCAATATCACGGGTAGCCAACGCTA
TGTCCTGATAGCGATCCGCCACACCCAGCCGGCCACAGTCGATGAATCCAGAAAAGCGGCCATTTTCCAC
CATGATATTCGGCAAGCAGGCATCGCCATGGGTCACGACGAGATCCTCGCCGTCGGGCATGCTCGCCTTG
AGCCTGGCGAACAGTTCGGCTGGCGCGAGCCCCTGATGCTCTTCGTCCAGATCATCCTGATCGACAAGAC
CGGCTTCCATCCGAGTACGTGCTCGCTCGATGCGATGTTTCGCTTGGTGGTCGAATGGGCAGGTAGCCGG
ATCAAGCGTATGCAGCCGCCGCATTGCATCAGCCATGATGGATACTTTCTCGGCAGGAGCAAGGTGAGAT
GACAGGAGATCCTGCCCCGGCACTTCGCCCAATAGCAGCCAGTCCCTTCCCGCTTCAGTGACAACGTCGA
GCACAGCTGCGCAAGGAACGCCCGTCGTGGCCAGCCACGATAGCCGCGCTGCCTCGTCTTGCAGTTCATT
CAGGGCACCGGACAGGTCGGTCTTGACAAAAAGAACCGGGCGCCCCTGCGCTGACAGCCGGAACACGGCG
GCATCAGAGCAGCCGATTGTCTGTTGTGCCCAGTCATAGCCGAATAGCCTCTCCACCCAAGCGGCCGGAG
AACCTGCGTGCAATCCATCTTGTTCAATCATGCGAAACGATCCTCATCCTGTCTCTTGATCGATCTTTGC
AAAAGCCTAGGCCTCCAAAAAAGCCTCCTCACTACTTCTGGAATAGCTCAGAGGCCGAGGCGGCCTCGGC
CTCTGCATAAATAAAAAAAATTAGTCAGCCATGGGGCGGAGAATGGGCGGAACTGGGCGGAGTTAGGGGC
GGGATGGGCGGAGTTAGGGGCGGGACTATGGTTGCTGACTAATTGAGATGCATGCTTTGCATACTTCTGC
CTGCTGGGGAGCCTGGGGACTTTCCACACCTGGTTGCTGACTAATTGAGATGCATGCTTTGCATACTTCT
GCCTGCTGGGGAGCCTGGGGACTTTCCACACCCTAACTGACACACATTCCACAGCTGGTTCTTTCCGCCT
CAGGACTCTTCCTTTTTCAATATTATTGAAGCATTTATCAGGGTTATTGTCTCATGAGCGGATACATATT
TGAATGTATTTAGAAAAATAAACAAATAGGGGTTCCGCGCACATTTCCCCGAAAAGTGCCACCTG
[124 nt withheld, positions 5876-5999]
C
[91 nt withheld, positions 6001-6091]
A
[49 nt withheld, positions 6093-6141]
CCTTTGACGTTGGAGTCCACGTTCTTT
[37 nt withheld, positions 6169-6205]
ACCCTATCTCGGTCTATTCTTTTGATTTATAAGGGATTTTGCCGATTTCGGCCTATTGGTTAAAAAATGA
GCTGATTTAACAAAAATTTAACGCGAATTTT
Features (pLannotate 1.2.2; 16 found; start..end, strand, type, name):
      1..25      +  rep_origin     M13 ori (fragment): M13 bacteriophage origin of replication; arrow indicates direction of (+) strand synthesis
     29..183     -  CDS            lacZα (fragment): LacZα fragment of β-galactosidase; lacZ fragment
    343..722     +  enhancer       CMV enhancer: human cytomegalovirus immediate early enhancer
    724..923     +  promoter       CMV promoter: human cytomegalovirus (CMV) immediate early promoter
    952..970     +  promoter       T7 promoter: promoter for bacteriophage T7 RNA polymerase
   1029..2453    +  CDS            Cndp2: CNDP2_MOUSE - Also known as Cn2. Experimental evidence at protein level: Swiss-Prot protein existence level 1. Hydrolyzes a variety of dipeptides including L-carnosine but has a strong preference for Cys-Gly. Catalyzes the production of N- lactoyl-amino acids from lactate and amino acids by reverse proteolysis. From Mus musculus (Mouse).
   2520..2544    +  CDS            3xFLAG (fragment): three tandem FLAG® epitope tags
   2590..3212    +  polyA_signal   hGH poly(A) signal: human growth hormone polyadenylation signal
   3361..3949    -  rep_origin     ori: high-copy-number ColE1/pMB1/pBR322/pUC origin of replication
   4171..4187    +  polyA_signal   bGH poly(A) signal (fragment): bovine growth hormone polyadenylation signal
   4278..4325    -  polyA_signal   HSV TK poly(A) signal: herpes simplex virus thymidine kinase polyadenylation signal (Cole and Stacy, 1985)
   4384..4536    -  CDS            ble (fragment): BLE_KLEPN - Experimental evidence at protein level: Swiss-Prot protein existence level 1. Binding protein with a strong affinity to the bleomycin family of antibiotics. Binds to CL990; an antimitotic-antibiotic compound. From Klebsiella pneumoniae.
   4557..5351    -  CDS            NeoR/KanR: aminoglycoside phosphotransferase from Tn5; aph(3')-II (or nptII); confers resistance to neomycin, kanamycin, and G418 (Geneticin®)
   5386..5743    -  promoter       SV40 promoter: SV40 enhancer and early promoter
   5745..5849    -  promoter       AmpR promoter: bla
   5876..6304    +  rep_origin     f1 ori (sequence partly withheld): f1 bacteriophage origin of replication; arrow indicates direction of (+) strand synthesis
