[The description below was written by a language model from this plasmid's Addgene catalogue record and pLannotate feature annotations shown in this document.]
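Description:
pCMV6-CNDP2-E166D is a mammalian expression plasmid built on the pCMV6-Entry backbone that carries mouse Cndp2 (cytosolic nonspecific dipeptidase 2) with a glutamate-to-aspartate substitution at residue 166. The open reading frame was cloned between the SgfI and MluI sites and sits downstream of the human cytomegalovirus immediate-early enhancer and promoter, which drive strong constitutive transcription in transfected mammalian cells. A T7 promoter lies just upstream of the coding sequence. Transcripts are terminated by the human growth hormone polyadenylation signal. The annotation also detects a short FLAG-type epitope fragment shortly after the end of the coding sequence, consistent with a C-terminal tag supplied by the backbone, although the catalogue entry does not list a tag or confirm that it is in frame.

The plasmid replicates in E. coli from a high-copy ColE1/pUC-type origin and also contains an f1 phage origin. Selection relies on a single Tn5 NeoR/KanR gene placed behind tandem bacterial (AmpR-type) and SV40 early promoters and followed by an HSV TK polyadenylation signal. This arrangement gives kanamycin resistance in bacteria and could allow G418 selection in mammalian cells. The small lacZα, ble, M13 ori and bGH poly(A) fragments appear to be backbone remnants.

CNDP2 hydrolyses dipeptides and also condenses lactate with amino acids by reverse proteolysis to form N-lactoyl-amino acids. The record gives the purpose simply as mammalian expression of the cytosolic E166D mutant and does not describe the mutation's functional effect. The associated study concerns a beta-hydroxybutyrate shunt pathway that produces ketone-derived metabolites, so the construct is probably a point-mutant comparator for the wild-type enzyme.
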