Addgene plasmid #226720: pCMV6-CNDP2-E166D
Purpose: Mammalian expression of cytosolic mouse CNDP2 mutant E166D
Depositing lab: Jonathan Long. Depositing organization: Stanford University. Publication: A beta-hydroxybutyrate shunt pathway generates anti-obesity ketone metabolites. Moya-Garzon MD, Wang M, Li VL, Lyu X, Wei W, Tung AS, Raun SH, Zhao M, Coassolo L, Islam H, Oliveira B, Dai Y, Spaas J, Delgado-Gonzalez A, Donoso K, Alvarez-Buylla A, Franco-Montalban F, Letian A, Ward CP, Liu L, Svensson KJ, Goldberg EL, Gardner CD, Little JP, Banik SM, Xu Y, Long JZ. Cell. 2025 Jan 9;188(1):175-186.e20. doi: 10.1016/j.cell.2024.10.032. Epub 2024 Nov 12. PubMed 39536746.
Backbone
  Vector backbone: pCMV6-Entry
  Vector type: Mammalian Expression
Growth in bacteria
  Bacterial resistance: Kanamycin, 50 μg/mL
  Growth temperature: 37°C
  Growth strain: DH5alpha
  Copy number: Unknown
Gene/Insert
  Gene/Insert name: CNDP2
  Species: M. musculus (mouse)
  Mutation: E166D
  Entrez Gene: Cndp2 (a.k.a. 0610010E05Rik, Cn2, Dip-2, Pep-1, Pep1)
  Cloning method: Restriction Enzyme; 5′ cloning site SgfI (unknown if destroyed); 3′ cloning site MluI (unknown if destroyed)
  Sequencing primers: 5′ VP1.5; 3′ XL39
Terms and licenses: Academic/Nonprofit Terms; Industry Terms: Not Available to Industry
How to cite: pCMV6-CNDP2-E166D was a gift from Jonathan Long (Addgene plasmid # 226720 ; http://n2t.net/addgene:226720 ; RRID:Addgene_226720)
