>Addgene plasmid #226720 | pCMV6-CNDP2-E166D | depositor partial sequence | sequence record 444607 | ORF
ATGTCAGCCCTCAAAGCTGTCTTCCAGTATATCGATGAAAACCAGGACCGCTACGTCAAGAAACTTGCAG
AATGGGTGGCCATCCAGAGCGTGTCCGCATGGCCGGAGAAGAGAGGAGAGATCAGAAGGATGATGGAGGT
GGCAGCTGCCGATGTCCAGAGGCTGGGGGGCTCCGTGGAACTGGTGGATATTGGGAAGCAGAAGCTCCCA
GATGGCTCGGAGATACCACTTCCTCCCATTCTGCTGGGCAAGCTAGGCAGCGACCCCCAGAAGAAAACCG
TGTGCATTTACGGGCACCTGGACGTGCAGCCTGCGGCCCTGGAGGACGGGTGGGACAGCGAGCCCTTCAC
CTTGGTGGAGCGGGAAGGCAAGCTGTATGGGAGAGGCTCCACGGACGATAAGGGGCCAGTGGCCGGGTGG
ATGAATGCCCTGGAAGCCTATCAGAAGACTGGTCAGGAGATCCCAGTCAACCTGCGGTTCTGCCTGGAAG
GCATGGATGAGTCTGGCTCCGAAGGCCTGGATGAGCTCATTTTTGCCCAGAAAGACAAGTTCTTCAAAGA
TGTGGACTATGTGTGCATTTCAGACAATTACTGGCTGGGGAAGAATAAGCCGTGTATCACGTACGGCCTC
AGAGGCATCTGTTACTTCTTCATCGAGGTGGAATGCAGTGACAAAGACCTCCATTCTGGGGTATATGGAG
GCTCAGTGCACGAGGCCATGACGGATCTCATTTCACTGATGGGCTGCCTGGTAGACAAGAAGGGGAAGAT
CCTCATCCCGGGCATCAACGATGCCGTGGCGCCTGTGACGGATGAGGAGCATGCGCTCTACGACCACATT
GACTTCGATATGGAAGAGTTCGCCAAGGACGTGGGGGCTGAGACCCTTCTGCACAGCTGCAAGAAAGACA
TCCTGATGCACAGATGGCGATACCCGTCCCTCTCCCTGCATGGGATCGAAGGGGCCTTCTCCGGTTCAGG
GGCCAAGACTGTGATCCCCAGAAAGGTGGTCGGCAAGTTCTCCATCAGGCTCGTGCCAGACATGATACCG
GAAGTTGTTAGCGAGCAAGTTTCAAGCTACTTGTCAAAAAAATTTGCTGAACTGCAGAGCCCCAACAAGT
TCAAGGTGTACATGGGCCACGGCGGGAAGCCCTGGGTGTCTGACTTCAACCATCCTCATTACCAGGCGGG
GAGAAGAGCCCTGAAGACAGTGTTTGGTGTTGAGCCTGACTTGACCAGAGAAGGTGGCAGTATTCCTGTG
ACCTTGACCTTTCAAGAGGCCACAGGCAAAAATGTCATGCTATTGCCAGTGGGGTCAGCAGATGACGGTG
CCCACTCGCAGAATGAGAAGCTCAACAGGCTCAACTACATAGAAGGAACCAAAATGCTGGCTGCATATCT
GTATGAGGTGTCTCAGCTGAAGAAC
